Addgene plasmid #33167: pDMG4a
Depositing lab: David Bartel. Depositing organization: Whitehead Institute for Biomedical Research. Publication: Weak seed-pairing stability and high target-site abundance decrease the proficiency of lsy-6 and other microRNAs. Garcia DM, Baek D, Shin C, Bell GW, Grimson A, Bartel DP. Nat Struct Mol Biol. 2011 Sep 11;18(10):1139-46. doi: 10.1038/nsmb.2115. PubMed 21909094.
Backbone
  Vector backbone: pIS1
  Backbone manufacturer: Addgene (#12179)
  Backbone size w/o insert (bp): 4085
  Vector type: Mammalian Expression, Luciferase
Growth in bacteria
  Bacterial resistance: Ampicillin, 100 μg/mL
  Growth temperature: 37°C
  Growth strain: DH5alpha
  Copy number: High Copy
Gene/Insert
  Gene/Insert name: ptp-1 3'UTR
  Species: C. elegans (nematode)
  GenBank ID: NM_065331.2
  Entrez Gene: ptp-1 (a.k.a. C48D5.2)
  Tag / fusion protein: Luciferase (N terminal on backbone)
  Cloning method: Restriction Enzyme; 5′ cloning site XbaI (not destroyed); 3′ cloning site EagI (not destroyed)
  Sequencing primers: 5′ Rluc-F; 3′ EBV Reverse
Terms and licenses: Academic/Nonprofit Terms; Industry Terms: Not Available to Industry
How to cite: pDMG4a was a gift from David Bartel (Addgene plasmid # 33167 ; http://n2t.net/addgene:33167 ; RRID:Addgene_33167)
