[The description below was written by a language model from this plasmid's Addgene catalogue record.]
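Description:
pDMG4a is a mammalian luciferase reporter plasmid built on the pIS1 backbone (about 4.1 kb without insert). It carries the 3′ untranslated region of the Caenorhabditis elegans gene ptp-1 (also known as C48D5.2). The UTR fragment was inserted by restriction cloning between XbaI and EagI sites, both of which remain intact, so that it lies downstream of the backbone-encoded luciferase open reading frame. The use of an Rluc forward sequencing primer suggests that the reporter is Renilla luciferase. The catalogue lists luciferase as an N-terminal "tag", but the insert is a UTR. In practice the luciferase coding sequence is therefore followed by the ptp-1 3′UTR in a single transcript, not fused to a ptp-1 protein. The plasmid is propagated in E. coli as a high-copy construct under ampicillin selection. The record does not state the promoter driving the reporter, the polyadenylation signal or the origin of replication, and no feature table is available to confirm them.

Reporters of this design are used to measure post-transcriptional regulation conferred by a 3′UTR. After transfection into cultured mammalian cells, a regulator that acts on the UTR, such as a co-introduced microRNA, changes luciferase output, which is usually normalised to a second control reporter. The associated publication examined why lsy-6 and certain other microRNAs repress their targets weakly, looking at seed-pairing stability and target-site abundance. This indicates that pDMG4a served as a test of microRNA-mediated repression of a nematode target UTR. The record does not specify which microRNA sites the fragment contains, or whether it is a wild-type or mutated version.
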