>Addgene plasmid #33167 | pDMG4a | depositor partial sequence | sequence record 39249 | ptp-1 3' UTR
GCTTTTATCCAAAAAATACATATATCGTTTTTGTTTCTTCAAATTCTTCTTCCCATCGAACTCTCATGAA
TCACGGATCCCGCGAGGTGCTAGCTATTTTTGCCTTTTTTCTTTCTTCTTTTTTTTATTGCATAGTTAAT
TAGCTATTGTTTTCCTACACAAAACTAGTCAATGTTTTAAGTAATTAAATATCATCATTTAATATTTCAA
CAAAAAATCTATCTCAATGGGTCACCCGATGTGATTTTCGTACCAATTGTTCCCCATCACTACGTCATAA
TTGTACCACCCCCCCCCATCTTTCATGTACGAAAAATCGCCCAAACTTGTATGTAAAAAAAACAAAAAAG
TCCTCTCAAATCATCACAAACTTTCCTTCTTTTTCATATAAAATGTTACAGTCTGTGTTTCCATTGTACA
AAAAAAAAGTGTGATCGGGGAAAAAGAAACGGGGCTACATGATCGGGAAAGTGTGAACAGTTTGCTTGAT
TTCGGAAATCACCAGGTTTCAAAATTTCTAAATAAAATTGGAAGGGAAGGGAAGGGAAGGGAAAAGAGAA
ATATATATAAATATATAGAACCCAAGAAAAAATGGAACAAAAAAAACGGAGAATGAGGTGTTTAGATGAA
CGAAAAAATGCAAATTTTTAGAGTTTCGTCGATCCAGCGAATAAAATCGAAACTTNGAAAAAAAAAAAGA
GACACTGCCTATTAGAAAACAAAAAAAAACATTTCACAAAAAAAATTAGATGGGGGTGAGGGACGAAGAG
TAGATCAGAAAATTGTGAAAAAGAAAATATTTTTACATCGGTTTTCCATAACAAAACGGTACATAAAATG
ATGGAGAGAATCGAGGGGAATGATCAAGGAATGGGACATGGCCTGCCATGAGACAAAAGACGNTTCNCAA
TACACAANTAGAGCGGGGGATAGAAGANTAGAAGAAGCTTATTCCAGTGNTTATGGGGCTATTTATATGA
TGTAGAAAAATACAAAAATGTATTTTTATACATNTTCCCCC
