>Addgene plasmid #33167 | pDMG4a | addgene partial sequence | sequence record 41318 | Rluc-F 5'-ccaggattcttttccaatgc-3'
GAATTTGGTCAAAGTAAAAGGTCTTCATTTTTCGCAAGAAAGATGCACCTGCATGAAATGGGAAAATATA
TCAAATCGTTCGTTGAGCGAGTTCTCAAAAATGAACAATAATTCTAGGAGCTCTATACCGGTCTCGATAT
CACTACTAGTGTTCTAGAGCTTTTATCCAAAAAATACATATATCGTTTTTGTTTCTTCAAATTCTTCTTC
CCATCGAACTCTCATGAATCACGGATCCCGCGAGGTGCTAGCTATTTTTGCCTTTTTTCTTTCTTCTTTT
TTTTATTGCATAGTTAATTAGCTATTGTTTTCCTACACAAAACTAGTCAATGTTTTAAGTAATTAAATAT
CATCATTTAATATTTCAACAAAAAATCTATCTCAATGGGTCACCCGATGTGATTTTCGTACCAATTGTTC
CCCATCACTACGTCATAATTGTACCACCCCCCCCCATCTTTCATGTACGAAAAATCGCCCAAACTTGTAT
GTAAAAAAAACAAAAAAGTCCTCTCAAATCATCACAAACTTTCCTTCTTTTTCATATAAAATGTTACAGT
CTGTGTTTCCATTGTACAAAAAAAAAGTGTGATCGGGGAAAAAGAAACGGGGCTACATGATCGGGAAAGT
GTGAACAGTTTGCTTGATTTCGGAAATCACCAGGTTTCAAAATTTCTAAATAAAATTGGAAGGGAAGGGA
AGGGAAGGGAAAAGAGAAATATATATAAATATATAGAACCCAAGAAAAAATGGAACAAAAAAAACGGAGA
ATGAGGTGTTTAGATGAACGAAAAAATGCAAATTTTTAGAGTTTCGTCGATCCAGCGAATAAAA
