>Addgene plasmid #33167 | pDMG4a | addgene partial sequence | sequence record 42630 | EBV-rev 5'-GTGGTTTGTCCAAACTCATC-3'
CGGCCGGGGGGAAAATGTATAAAAATACATTTTTGTATTTTTCTACATCATATAAATAGCCCCATAAGCA
CTGGAATAAGCTTCTTCTAGTCTTCTATCCCCCGCTCTAGTTGTGTATTGTGAAGCGTCTTTTGTCTCAT
GGCAGGCCATGTCCCATTCCTTGATCATTCCCCTCGATTCTCTCCATCATTTTATGTACCGTTTTGTTAT
GGAAAACCGATGTAAAAATATTTTCTTTTTCACAATTTTCTGATCTACTCTTCGTCCCTCACCCCCATCT
AATTTTTTTTGTGAAATGTTTTTTTTTGTTTTCTAATAGGCAGTGTCTCTTTTTTTTTTTCGAAGTTTCG
ATTTTATTCGCTGGATCGACGAAACTCTAAAAATTTGCATTTTTTCGTTCATCTAAACACCTCATTCTCC
GTTTTTTTTGTTCCATTTTTTCTTGGGTTCTATATATTTATATATATTTCTCTTTTCCCTTCCCTTCCCT
TCCCTTCCAATTTTATTTAGAAATTTTGAAACCTGGTGATTTCCGAAATCAAGCAAACTGTTCACACTTT
CCCGATCATGTAGCCCCGTTTCTTTTTCCCCGATCACACTTTTTTTTTGTACAATGGAAACACAGACTGT
AACATTTTATATGAAAAAGAAGGAAAGTTTGTGATGATTTGAGAGGACTTTTTT
